>Addgene plasmid #19182 | pMOD4 galK-G | depositor full sequence | sequence record 8948 | Author sequence
TCTAGAATGGATTACAAGGACGATGACGATAAGATGAGTAAAGGAGAAGAACTTTTCACTGGAGTTGTCC
CAAGAATTCCTGTTGACAATTAATCATCGGCATAGTATATCGGCATAGTATAATACGACAAGGTGAGGAA
CTAAACCCAGGAGGCAGATCATGAGTCTGAAAGAAAAAACACAATCTCTGTTTGCCAACGCATTTGGCTA
CCCTGCCACTCACACCATTCAGGCGCCTGGCCGCGTGAATTTGATTGGTGAACACACCGACTACAACGAC
GGTTTCGTTCTGCCCTGCGCGATTGATTATCAAACCGTGATCAGTTGTGCACCACGCGATGACCGTAAAG
TTCGCGTGATGGCAGCCGATTATGAAAATCAGCTCGACGAGTTTTCCCTCGATGCGCCCATTGTCGCACA
TGAAAACTATCAATGGGCTAACTACGTTCGTGGCGTGGTGAAACATCTGCAACTGCGTAACAACAGCTTC
GGCGGCGTGGACATGGTGATCAGCGGCAATGTGCCGCAGGGTGCCGGGTTAAGTTCTTCCGCTTCACTGG
AAGTCGCGGTCGGAACCGTATTGCAGCAGCTTTATCATCTGCCGCTGGACGGCGCACAAATCGCGCTTAA
CGGTCAGGAAGCAGAAAACCAGTTTGTAGGCTGTAACTGCGGGATCATGGATCAGCTAATTTCCGCGCTC
GGCAAGAAAGATCATGCCTTGCTGATCGATTGCCGCTCACTGGGGACCAAAGCAGTTTCCATGCCCAAAG
GTGTGGCTGTCGTCATCATCAACAGTAACTTCAAACGTACCCTGGTTGGCAGCGAATACAACACCCGTCG
TGAACAGTGCGAAACCGGTGCGCGTTTCTTCCAGCAGCCAGCCCTGCGTGATGTCACCATTGAAGAGTTC
AACGCTGTTGCGCATGAACTGGACCCGATCGTGGCAAAACGCGTGCGTCATATACTGACTGAAAACGCCC
GCACCGTTGAAGCTGCCAGCGCGCTGGAGCAAGGCGACCTGAAACGTATGGGCGAGTTGATGGCGGAGTC
TCATGCCTCTATGCGCGATGATTTCGAAATCACCGTGCCGCAAATTGACACTCTGGTAGAAATCGTCAAA
GCTGTGATTGGCGACAAAGGTGGCGTACGCATGACCGGCGGCGGATTTGGCGGCTGTATCGTCGCGCTGA
TCCCGGAAGAGCTGGTGCCTGCCGTACAGCAAGCTGTCGCTGAACAATATGAAGCAAAAACAGGTATTAA
AGAGACTTTTTACGTTTGTAAACCATCACAAGGAGCAGGACAGTGCTGAGGATCCCTTCTTGAGTTTGTA
ACAGCTGCTGGGATTACACATGGCATGGACGAACTATACAAAAGCCCACAAGCTTTGGGTACCGAGCTCG
AATTCGAGCCAATATGCGAGAACACCCGAGAAAATTCATCGATGATGGTTGAGATGTGTATAAGAGACAG
CTGTCGTAATAGCGAAGAGGCCCGCACCGATCGCCCTTCCCAACAGTTGCGCAGCCTGAATGGCGAATGG
CGCCTGATGCGGTATTTTCTCCTTACGCATCTGTGCGGTATTTCACACCGCATATGGTGCACTCTCAGTA
CAATCTGCTCTGATGCCGCATAGTTAAGCCAGCCCCGACACCCGCCAACACCCGCTGACGCGCCCTGACG
GGCTTGTCTGCTCCCGGCATCCGCTTACAGACAAGCTGTGACCGTCTCCGGGAGCTGCATGTGTCAGAGG
TTTTCACCGTCATCACCGAAACGCGCGAGACGAAAGGGCCTCGTGATACGCCTATTTTTATAGGTTAATG
TCATGATAATAATGGTTTCTTAGACGTCAGGTGGCACTTTTCGGGGAAATGTGCGCGGAACCCCTATTTG
TTTATTTTTCTAAATACATTCAAATATGTATCCGCTCATGAGACAATAACCCTGATAAATGCTTCAATAA
TATTGAAAAAGGAAGAGTATGAGTATTCAACATTTCCGTGTCGCCCTTATTCCCTTTTTTGCGGCATTTT
GCCTTCCTGTTTTTGCTCACCCAGAAACGCTGGTGAAAGTAAAAGATGCTGAAGATCAGTTGGGTGCACG
AGTGGGTTACATCGAACTGGATCTCAACAGCGGTAAGATCCTTGAGAGTTTTCGCCCCGAAGAACGTTTT
CCAATGATGAGCACTTTTAAAGTTCTGCTATGTGGCGCGGTATTATCCCGTATTGACGCCGGGCAAGAGC
AACTCGGTCGCCGCATACACTATTCTCAGAATGACTTGGTTGAGTACTCACCAGTCACAGAAAAGCATCT
TACGGATGGCATGACAGTAAGAGAATTATGCAGTGCTGCCATAACCATGAGTGATAACACTGCGGCCAAC
TTACTTCTGACAACGATCGGAGGACCGAAGGAGCTAACCGCTTTTTTGCACAACATGGGGGATCATGTAA
CTCGCCTTGATCGTTGGGAACCGGAGCTGAATGAAGCCATACCAAACGACGAGCGTGACACCACGATGCC
TGTAGCAATGGCAACAACGTTGCGCAAACTATTAACTGGCGAACTACTTACTCTAGCTTCCCGGCAACAA
TTAATAGACTGGATGGAGGCGGATAAAGTTGCAGGACCACTTCTGCGCTCGGCCCTTCCGGCTGGCTGGT
TTATTGCTGATAAATCTGGAGCCGGTGAGCGTGGGTCTCGCGGTATCATTGCAGCACTGGGGCCAGATGG
TAAGCCCTCCCGTATCGTAGTTATCTACACGACGGGGAGTCAGGCAACTATGGATGAACGAAATAGACAG
ATCGCTGAGATAGGTGCCTCACTGATTAAGCATTGGTAACTGTCAGACCAAGTTTACTCATATATACTTT
AGATTGATTTAAAACTTCATTTTTAATTTGTGCATCCGAAGATCAGCAGTTCAACCTGTTGATAGTACGT
ACTAAGCTCTCATGTTTCACGTACTAAGCTCTCATGTTTAACGTACTAAGCTCTCATGTTTAACGAACTA
AACCCTCATGGCTAACGTACTAAGCTCTCATGGCTAACGTACTAAGCTCTCATGGCTAACGTACTAAGCT
CTCATGTTTGAACAATAAAATTAATATAAATCAGCAACTTAAATAGCCTCTAAGGTTTTAAGTTTTATAA
GAAAAAAAAGAATATATAAGGCTTTTAAAGCTAGCTTTTAAGGTTTCACCATGTTCTTTCCTGCGTTATC
CCCTGATTCTGTGGATAACCGTATTACCGCCTTTGAGTGAGCTGATACCGCTCGCCGCAGCCGAACGACC
GAGCGCAGCGAGTCAGTGAGCGAGGAAGCGGAAGAGCGCCCAATACGCAAACCGCCTCTCCCCGCGCGTT
GGCCGATTCATTAAGACAGCTGTCTCTTATACACATCTCAACCCTGAAGCTCTTGTTGGCTAGTGCGTAG
TCGTTGGCAAGCTTGCATGCCTGCAGGTCGAC
Features (pLannotate 1.2.2; 16 found; start..end, strand, type, name):
     34..73      +  CDS            GFP (fragment): green fluorescent protein
     82..129     +  promoter       EM7 promoter: synthetic bacterial promoter&nbsp
    161..1306    +  CDS            galK: GAL1_ECOLI - Also known as galA. Experimental evidence at protein level: Swiss-Prot protein existence level 1. Catalyzes the transfer of the gamma-phosphate of ATP to D- galactose to form alpha-D-galactose-1-phosphate (Gal-1-P). To a lesser extent, is also able to phosphorylate 2-deoxy-D-galactose and D- galactosamine. Is not able to use D-galacturonic acid, D-talose, L- altrose, and L-glucose as substrates. From Escherichia coli (strain K12).
   1315..1372    +  CDS            GFP (fragment): green fluorescent protein
   1387..1405    -  misc_feature   MCS (fragment): pUC18/19 multiple cloning site
   1452..1470    -  misc_feature   Tn5 ME: hyperactive mosaic end for Tn5 transposase recognition (Reznikoff et al., 2004)
   1468..1537    +  CDS            lacZα (fragment): LacZα fragment of β-galactosidase; lacZ fragment
   1543..1642    -  misc_feature   bom (fragment): basis of mobility region from pBR322
   1744..1779    -  CDS            rop (fragment): Rop protein, which maintains plasmids at low copy number; rop
   1874..1978    +  promoter       AmpR promoter: bla
   1979..2839    +  CDS            AmpR: β-lactamase; bla; confers resistance to ampicillin, carbenicillin, and related antibiotics
   2908..3182    +  rep_origin     R6K γ ori (fragment): γ replication origin from E. coli plasmid R6K; requires the R6K initiator protein pi for replication
   3200..3324    +  rep_origin     RSF ori (fragment): Plasmids containing the RSF 1030 origin of replication can be propagated in E. coli cells that contain additional plasmids with compatible origins.
   3326..3374    +  CDS            lacI (fragment): lac repressor; lacI; The lac repressor binds to the lac operator to inhibit transcription in E. coli. This inhibition can be relieved by adding lactose or isopropyl-β-D-thiogalactopyranoside (IPTG).
   3380..3398    +  misc_feature   Tn5 ME: hyperactive mosaic end for Tn5 transposase recognition (Reznikoff et al., 2004)
   3439..6       -  misc_feature   MCS (fragment) (across the origin): pUC18/19 multiple cloning site
