[The description below was written by a language model from this plasmid's Addgene catalogue record and pLannotate feature annotations shown in this document.]
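Description:
pMOD4 galK-G is a recombineering template plasmid built on the pMOD4 backbone, a small vector that replicates from the R6K γ origin. Because this origin needs the pi initiator protein supplied in trans, the plasmid can only be maintained in pir-expressing E. coli strains, where it is recorded as low copy. It is selected with ampicillin through a bla (AmpR) cassette driven by its own promoter. The 3,462-nt depositor sequence also shows the two Tn5 mosaic ends typical of this transposon-construction backbone. There are also short annotated fragments of lacZα, bom, rop, lacI, an RSF origin and the pUC polylinker, which appear to be backbone remnants rather than functional units.

The payload, cloned between XbaI and Acc65I, is the E. coli galK gene encoding galactokinase. It is expressed from the synthetic bacterial EM7 promoter and was derived from the pGalK recombineering plasmid. The cassette is flanked on each side by about 50 nucleotides of FLAG-GFP sequence, annotated as short GFP fragments. galK is a standard dual selection marker: it can be selected for by growth on galactose as the carbon source and selected against with 2-deoxy-galactose, which galactokinase converts to a toxic product. In this design, the cassette would typically be amplified with primers that add gene-specific homology arms and recombined into a genomic clone under positive selection. The built-in GFP homology should then allow galK to be replaced by a FLAG-GFP tag under counter-selection, although the record does not spell out these steps. The dependence on pir keeps carried-over template plasmid from replicating in ordinary recombineering hosts. The associated publication describes a streamlined procedure for making C. elegans transgenes by recombineering.
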