Addgene plasmid #19182: pMOD4 galK-G
Depositing lab: Al Fisher. Depositing organization: University of Pittsburgh (University, School of Medicine, and Cancer Institute). Publication: A simplified, robust, and streamlined procedure for the production of C. elegans transgenes via recombineering. Zhang Y, Nash L, Fisher AL.. BMC Dev Biol. 2008 Dec 30;8(1):119. 10.1186/1471-213X-8-119 PubMed 19116030.
Backbone
  Vector backbone: pMOD4
  Backbone manufacturer: Epicentre
  Backbone size w/o insert (bp): 2100
  Vector type: Recombineering
Growth in bacteria
  Bacterial resistance: Ampicillin, 100 μg/mL
  Growth temperature: 37°C
  Growth strain: EC100pir116
  Growth instructions: EC100pir116 or other pir containing bacteria
  Copy number: Low Copy
Gene/Insert
  Gene/Insert name: galK
  Species: E.coli
  Insert size (bp): 1381
  Entrez Gene: galK (a.k.a. b0757, ECK0746, galA)
  Tag / fusion protein: 50 nucleotides of FLAG-GFP (N terminal on insert); 50 nucleotides of FLAG-GFP (C terminal on insert)
  Cloning method: Restriction Enzyme; 5′ cloning site XbaI (not destroyed); 3′ cloning site Acc65I (not destroyed)
  Sequencing primers: 5′ GTCAGTGAGCGAGGAAGCGGAAG; 3′ ATTCAGGCTGCGCAACTGT
Resource information
  A portion of this plasmid was derived from a plasmid made by: galK sequence is from pGalK (Warming and Copeland)
Terms and licenses: Academic/Nonprofit Terms; Industry Terms: Not Available to Industry
How to cite: pMOD4 galK-G was a gift from Al Fisher (Addgene plasmid # 19182 ; http://n2t.net/addgene:19182 ; RRID:Addgene_19182)
