>Addgene plasmid #19182 | pMOD4 galK-G | addgene partial sequence | sequence record 24976 | Amp-R 5'-ATAATACCGCGCCACATAGC-3'
NANGNNNCNNGNNAACGTTCTTCGGGGCGAAACTCTCAAGGATCTTACCGCTGTTGAGATCCAGTTCGAT
GTAACCCACTCGTGCACCCAACTGATCTTCAGCATCTTTTACTTTCACCAGCGTTTCTGGGTGAGCAAAA
ACAGGAAGGCAAAATGCCGCAAAAAAGGGAATAAGGGCGACACGGAAATGTTGAATACTCATACTCTTCC
TTTTTCAATATTATTGAAGCATTTATCAGGGTTATTGTCTCATGAGCGGATACATATTTGAATGTATTTA
GAAAAATAAACAAATAGGGGTTCCGCGCACATTTCCCCGAAAAGTGCCACCTGACGTCTAAGAAACCATT
ATTATCATGACATTAACCTATAAAAATAGGCGTATCACGAGGCCCTTTCGTCTCGCGCGTTTCGGTGATG
ACGGTGAAAACCTCTGACACATGCAGCTCCCGGAGACGGTCACAGCTTGTCTGTAAGCGGATGCCGGGAG
CAGACAAGCCCGTCAGGGCGCGTCAGCGGGTGTTGGCGGGTGTCGGGGCTGGCTTAACTATGCGGCATCA
GAGCAGATTGTACTGAGAGTGCACCATATGCGGTGTGAAATACCGCACAGATGCGTAAGGAGAAAATACC
GCATCAGGCGCCATTCGCCATTCAGGCTGCGCAACTGTTGGGAANGGCGATCGGTGCGGGCCTCTTCGCT
ATTACGACAGCTGTCTCTTATACACATCTCAACCATCATCGATGAATTTTTCTCGGGTGTTCTCGCATA
