>Addgene plasmid #19182 | pMOD4 galK-G | addgene partial sequence | sequence record 24977 | 19182 with pMOD4-5 5'-GTCAGTGAGCGAGGAAGCGGAAG
AATGGATTACAAGGACGATGACGATNAGATGAGTAAAGGAGAAGAACTTTTCACTGGAGTTGTCCCAAGA
ATTCCTGTTGACAATTAATCATCGGCATAGTATATCGGCATAGTATAATACGACAAGGTGAGGAACTAAA
CCCAGGAGGCAGATCATGAGTCTGAAAGAAAAAACACAATCTCTGTTTGCCAACGCATTTGGCTACCCTG
CCACTCACACCATTCAGGCGCCTGGCCGCGTGAATTTGATTGGTGAACACACCGACTACAACGACGGTTT
CGTTCTGCCCTGCGCGATTGATTATCAAACCGTGATCAGTTGTGCACCACGCGATGACCGTAAAGTTCGC
GTGATGNCAGCCGATTATGAAAATCAGCTCGACGAGTTTTCCCTCGATGCGCCCATTGTCGCACATGANA
ACTATCAATGGGCTAACTACNTTCGTGGCGTGGTGAAACATCTGCNACTGNNTAACAACANNNNCGGCGN
CGTGNACNNNNNGATCAGCGNCNATGTGCCGCAGG
